Addgene plasmid #233566: [#GS24 -LV] Syn1-GFP-OMP25
Purpose: Lentiviral construct of mitochondrial localized GFP to be expressed in the donor cells under the Synapsin1 promotor
Depositing lab: Simon Grelet. Depositing organization: University of South Alabama, Mitchell Cancer Institute. Publication: Nerve-to-cancer transfer of mitochondria during cancer metastasis. Hoover G, Gilbert S, Curley O, Obellianne C, Lin MT, Hixson W, Pierce TW, Andrews JF, Alexeyev MF, Ding Y, Bu P, Behbod F, Medina D, Chang JT, Ayala G, Grelet S. Nature. 2025 Jun 25. doi: 10.1038/s41586-025-09176-8. PubMed 40562940.
Backbone
  Vector backbone: pLenSyn1
  Backbone manufacturer: Modifed from pLenSyn2-EGFP-OMP25C, Henri Huttunen, Addgene plasmid #71427
  Total vector size (bp): 8298
  Vector type: Mammalian Expression, Lentiviral, Synthetic Biology
  Selectable markers: Neomycin (select with G418)
Growth in bacteria
  Bacterial resistance: Kanamycin, 50 μg/mL
  Growth temperature: 30°C
  Growth strain: NEB Stable
  Copy number: High Copy
Gene/Insert
  Gene/Insert name: eGFP
  Species: Synthetic; Aequorea victoria
  Entrez Gene: eGFP (a.k.a. pPRS3a_01)
  Cloning method: Gibson Cloning
  Sequencing primers: 5′ Nanopore
Resource information
  A portion of this plasmid was derived from a plasmid made by: Plasmid derived from Addgene #71427
Terms and licenses: Academic/Nonprofit Terms; Industry Terms: Not Available to Industry
How to cite: [#GS24 -LV] Syn1-GFP-OMP25 was a gift from Simon Grelet (Addgene plasmid # 233566 ; http://n2t.net/addgene:233566 ; RRID:Addgene_233566)
