[The description below was written by a language model from this plasmid's Addgene catalogue record and pLannotate feature annotations shown in this document.]
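Description:
[#GS24 -LV] Syn1-GFP-OMP25 is an 8.3 kb HIV-1-based lentiviral transfer plasmid built on the pLenSyn1 backbone, itself modified from an earlier pLenSyn2 EGFP-OMP25C vector. It replicates in bacteria from a high-copy ColE1/pUC-type origin and also carries an f1 origin. A single Tn5 NeoR/KanR gene, placed behind tandem bacterial (bla) and SV40 early promoters and followed by an HSV TK polyadenylation signal, provides kanamycin resistance in E. coli and G418 resistance in mammalian cells. This cassette lies outside the LTR-flanked region, so it would not be carried into the packaged viral genome.

Between the two truncated LTRs, the vector contains the standard packaging and transfer elements: the Ψ packaging signal with adjoining gag fragment, the RRE for Rev-dependent nuclear export of the genomic RNA, and the cPPT/CTS, which aids nuclear import. The payload is EGFP fused at its C-terminus to a fragment of rat Synj2bp (OMP25), whose tail-anchor targets the fluorescent protein to the outer mitochondrial membrane. A WPRE downstream enhances transcript expression. A single loxP site sits just upstream of the 3' LTR. The record states that expression is driven by the Synapsin1 promoter, a neuron-specific promoter. The automated annotation does not label it, but an unannotated stretch of about 1.1 kb between the cPPT and the multiple cloning site upstream of EGFP is where it would be expected. The two sequence records differ by one nucleotide, and the annotated extent of the OMP25 fragment differs between them.

According to the deposit, the construct is intended to label mitochondria with GFP in neuronal "donor" cells, in work examining the transfer of mitochondria from nerves to cancer cells.
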