Features (pLannotate 1.2.2; 22 found; start..end, strand, type, name):
      1..589     +  rep_origin     ori: high-copy-number ColE1/pMB1/pBR322/pUC origin of replication
    735..1064    +  CDS            nef (fragment): NEF_HV1BR - Experimental evidence at protein level: Swiss-Prot protein existence level 1. Extracellular Nef protein targets CD4(+) T-lymphocytes for apoptosis by interacting with CXCR4 surface receptors (PubMed:14990729). From Human immunodeficiency virus type 1 group M subtype B (isolate BRU/LAI) (HIV-1).
   1112..1369    +  LTR            5' LTR (truncated): truncated 5' long terminal repeat (LTR) from HIV-1
   1416..1541    +  misc_feature   HIV-1 Ψ: packaging signal of human immunodeficiency virus type 1
   1525..1863    +  CDS            HIV-1 gag (fragment): gag protein from human immunodeficiency virus 1; gag
   2038..2271    +  misc_feature   RRE: The Rev response element (RRE) of HIV-1 allows for Rev-dependent mRNA export from the nucleus to the cytoplasm.
   2648..2748    +  CDS            Rev (fragment): human immunodeficiency virus 1 (HIV-1) Rev protein; rev; enhances nuclear export of unspliced and incompletely spliced viral mRNAs
   2767..2884    +  misc_feature   cPPT/CTS: central polypurine tract and central termination sequence of HIV-1
   4005..4069    +  misc_feature   MCS: multiple cloning site
   4076..4792    +  CDS            EGFP: EGFP is a basic (constitutively fluorescent) green fluorescent protein published in 1996, derived from Aequorea victoria. It is reported to be a rapidly-maturing weak dimer with moderate acid sensitivity.
   4799..4909    +  CDS            Synj2bp (fragment): SYJ2B_RAT - Also known as Omp25. Experimental evidence at protein level: Swiss-Prot protein existence level 1. Regulates endocytosis of activin type 2 receptor kinases through the Ral/RALBP1-dependent pathway and may be involved in suppression of activin-induced signal transduction. From Rattus norvegicus (Rat).
   4933..5521    +  misc_feature   WPRE: woodchuck hepatitis virus posttranscriptional regulatory element
   5540..5644    +  CDS            nef (fragment): NEF_HV1LA - Experimental evidence at protein level: Swiss-Prot protein existence level 1. Extracellular Nef protein targets CD4(+) T-lymphocytes for apoptosis by interacting with CXCR4 surface receptors. From Human immunodeficiency virus type 1 group M subtype B (isolate Lai) (HIV-1).
   5665..5698    +  protein_bind   loxP: Cre-mediated recombination occurs in the 8-bp core sequence (GCATACAT). Cre recombinase
   5718..5898    +  LTR            5' LTR (truncated): truncated 5' long terminal repeat (LTR) from HIV-1
   5944..6372    -  rep_origin     f1 ori (sequence partly withheld): f1 bacteriophage origin of replication; arrow indicates direction of (+) strand synthesis
   6399..6503    +  promoter       AmpR promoter: bla
   6505..6862    +  promoter       SV40 promoter: SV40 enhancer and early promoter
   6897..7691    +  CDS            NeoR/KanR: aminoglycoside phosphotransferase from Tn5; aph(3')-II (or nptII); confers resistance to neomycin, kanamycin, and G418 (Geneticin®)
   7712..7864    +  CDS            ble (fragment): BLE_KLEPN - Experimental evidence at protein level: Swiss-Prot protein existence level 1. Binding protein with a strong affinity to the bleomycin family of antibiotics. Binds to CL990; an antimitotic-antibiotic compound. From Klebsiella pneumoniae.
   7923..7970    +  polyA_signal   HSV TK poly(A) signal: herpes simplex virus thymidine kinase polyadenylation signal (Cole and Stacy, 1985)
   8061..8077    -  polyA_signal   bGH poly(A) signal (fragment): bovine growth hormone polyadenylation signal
>Addgene plasmid #233566 | [#GS24 -LV] Syn1-GFP-OMP25 | addgene full sequence | sequence record 474175 | Addgene NGS Result
TTGAGATCCTTTTTTTCTGCGCGTAATCTGCTGCTTGCAAACAAAAAAACCACCGCTACCAGCGGTGGTT
TGTTTGCCGGATCAAGAGCTACCAACTCTTTTTCCGAAGGTAACTGGCTTCAGCAGAGCGCAGATACCAA
ATACTGTTCTTCTAGTGTAGCCGTAGTTAGGCCACCACTTCAAGAACTCTGTAGCACCGCCTACATACCT
CGCTCTGCTAATCCTGTTACCAGTGGCTGCTGCCAGTGGCGATAAGTCGTGTCTTACCGGGTTGGACTCA
AGACGATAGTTACCGGATAAGGCGCAGCGGTCGGGCTGAACGGGGGGTTCGTGCACACAGCCCAGCTTGG
AGCGAACGACCTACACCGAACTGAGATACCTACAGCGTGAGCTATGAGAAAGCGCCACGCTTCCCGAAGG
GAGAAAGGCGGACAGGTATCCGGTAAGCGGCAGGGTCGGAACAGGAGAGCGCACGAGGGAGCTTCCAGGG
GGAAACGCCTGGTATCTTTATAGTCCTGTCGGGTTTCGCCACCTCTGACTTGAGCGTCGATTTTTGTGAT
GCTCGTCAGGGGGGCGGAGCCTATGGAAAAACGCCAGCAACGCGGCCTTTTTACGGTTCCTGGCCTTTTG
CTGGCCTTTTGCTCACATGTTCTTTCCTGCGTTATCCCCTGATTCTGTGGATAACCGTATTACCGCCATG
CATTAGTTATTAATATGTACTACAAACTTAGTAGTTGGAAGGGCTAATTCACTCCCAAAGAAGACAAGAT
ATCCTTGATCTGTGGATCTACCACACACAAGGCTACTTCCCTGATTAGCAGAACTACACACCAGGGCCAG
GGGTCAGATATCCACTGACCTTTGGATGGTGCTACAAGCTAGTACCAGTTGAGCCAGATAAGGTAGAAGA
GGCCAATAAAGGAGAGAACACCAGCTTGTTACACCCTGTGAGCCTGCATGGGATGGATGACCCGGAGAGA
GAAGTGTTAGAGTGGAGGTTTGACAGCCGCCTAGCATTTCATCACGTGGCCCGAGAGCTGCATCCGGAGT
ACTTCAAGAACTGCTGATATCGAGCTTGCTACAAGGGACTTTCCGCTGGGGACTTTCCAGGGAGGCGTGG
CCTGGGCGGGACTGGGGAGTGGCGAGCCCTCAGATCCTGCATATAAGCAGCTGCTTTTTGCCTGTACTGG
GTCTCTCTGGTTAGACCAGATCTGAGCCTGGGAGCTCTCTGGCTAACTAGGGAACCCACTGCTTAAGCCT
CAATAAAGCTTGCCTTGAGTGCTTCAAGTAGTGTGTGCCCGTCTGTTGTGTGACTCTGGTAACTAGAGAT
CCCTCAGACCCTTTTAGTCAGTGTGGAAAATCTCTAGCAGTGGCGCCCGAACAGGGACTTGAAAGCGAAA
GGGAAACCAGAGGAGCTCTCTCGACGCAGGACTCGGCTTGCTGAAGCGCGCACGGCAAGAGGCGAGGGGC
GGCGACTGGTGAGTACGCCAAAAATTTTGACTAGCGGAGGCTAGAAGGAGAGAGATGGGTGCGAGAGCGT
CAGTATTAAGCGGGGGAGAATTAGATCGCGATGGGAAAAAATTCGGTTAAGGCCAGGGGGAAAGAAAAAA
TATAAATTAAAACATATAGTATGGGCAAGCAGGGAGCTAGAACGATTCGCAGTTAATCCTGGCCTGTTAG
AAACATCAGAAGGCTGTAGACAAATACTGGGACAGCTACAACCATCCCTTCAGACAGGATCAGAAGAACT
TAGATCATTATATAATACAGTAGCAACCCTCTATTGTGTGCATCAAAGGATAGAGATAAAAGACACCAAG
GAAGCTTTAGACAAGATAGAGGAAGAGCAAAACAAAAGTAAGACCACCGCACAGCAAGCGGCCGGCCGCT
GATCTTCAGACCTGGAGGAGGAGATATGAGGGACAATTGGAGAAGTGAATTATATAAATATAAAGTAGTA
AAAATTGAACCATTAGGAGTAGCACCCACCAAGGCAAAGAGAAGAGTGGTGCAGAGAGAAAAAAGAGCAG
TGGGAATAGGAGCTTTGTTCCTTGGGTTCTTGGGAGCAGCAGGAAGCACTATGGGCGCAGCGTCAATGAC
GCTGACGGTACAGGCCAGACAATTATTGTCTGGTATAGTGCAGCAGCAGAACAATTTGCTGAGGGCTATT
GAGGCGCAACAGCATCTGTTGCAACTCACAGTCTGGGGCATCAAGCAGCTCCAGGCAAGAATCCTGGCTG
TGGAAAGATACCTAAAGGATCAACAGCTCCTGGGGATTTGGGGTTGCTCTGGAAAACTCATTTGCACCAC
TGCTGTGCCTTGGAATGCTAGTTGGAGTAATAAATCTCTGGAACAGATTTGGAATCACACGACCTGGATG
GAGTGGGACAGAGAAATTAACAATTACACAAGCTTAATACACTCCTTAATTGAAGAATCGCAAAACCAGC
AAGAAAAGAATGAACAAGAATTATTGGAATTAGATAAATGGGCAAGTTTGTGGAATTGGTTTAACATAAC
AAATTGGCTGTGGTATATAAAATTATTCATAATGATAGTAGGAGGCTTGGTAGGTTTAAGAATAGTTTTT
GCTGTACTTTCTATAGTGAATAGAGTTAGGCAGGGATATTCACCATTATCGTTTCAGACCCACCTCCCAA
CCCCGAGGGGACCCGACAGGCCCGAAGGAATAGAAGAAGAAGGTGGAGAGAGAGACAGAGACAGATCCAT
TCGATTAGTGAACGGATCTCGACGGTATCGGTTAACTTTTAAAAGAAAAGGGGGGATTGGGGGGTACAGT
GCAGGGGAAAGAATAGTAGACATAATAGCAACAGACATACAAACTAAAGAATTACAAAAACAAATTACAA
AAATTCAAAATTTTATCGATCACGAGACTAGCATTAATGCATACCCAGAGTTTCCTTGCTCATCTGGGAG
TCTGTGTTTTTCCTAGATGTGTGCACTTGTGTGAGATTCTCTGGGTGTGAGTCAAAGTGTTATCTGAATG
TGTAATGTGTGCTCAATATGCTCATGTGTGTTACCCTGAGCTTCTGTGTCTACATATATACCTGGATGCC
TGTGTGTTCTGTGATGTACATATATATTCTGTCTTTCCTTCCTTTTCTATTTGTGTTATTCCATGTGTTC
TTTCAGATTCTCACCACCAAGGGCAAGGATATGTTAACTACCCAAGTGTCCACCTCCGCCTGTCTGGTGA
TGTTTACGCCACCCCCGTGCTCTTTTCTTTGCCCGACAGAGTTGTTATAGGAGATGTCTCCCCGGGAACA
CTGCAGGAAGGAGAATTTCTACATTTATGTTCCCCTCTGAGTGTGCTTCTATCCCCAAAATGCCTTCAAA
GGTGAAAATCAACACTGGAAACCCAAGTATCTGGGAAGGGCAAGAGTGTGTAAGTGCAAGTTAGCCTAAG
GAATAGGAAGAGGTTGGTAAACAGGGTAGGATCGTGGGAGGGAGTTTCGTTACTACAGGTCCGGACCCTC
AGGACAAGAACCCCACCCCCACTCCCCAAATTGCGCATCCCCCGCCCCCATCAGAGGGGGAGGGGAAGAG
GTTGCGGCGCGGCGCATGCGCACTGTCGGATTCAGCACCGCGGTCAGAGCCTTCGCCTCCGCTGCCGGCG
CGCACCACCACCTCCCCAGCACCAAAGGCTGACTGACGCCACTCACTAGCCCTCCCCAAACTCCCCTTCC
TCGCCGCCTTGGTCGCGTCCATGCTGCCGTGAGTCCAGTCGGACCGCACCACGAGAGGTGCAAGATAGGG
AGGTGCGGGCGCGACCATACGCTCTGCGGCGGCAGAGCCTCGGCGCTGCCTCAGTCTGCAGCGGGCAGCA
GAGGAGTCGCGTCGTGCCAGAGAGCACCGCCGTGCTCCTGAGCCCCTCGCGCTCCGCCCCCGCGGCCCAC
AGACCCACTGCCCCTTGGGCTAGCTGTTTAAACCTCTAGAGCTACCGGTGCGGCCGCATTAATTAACTAG
GCGCGCCAACTCGACCGGACTCAGATATCGAGCTCAAGCTTCGAATTCTGCAGTCGACGGTACCGCGGGC
CCGGGATCCGCCACCATGGTGAGCAAGGGCGAGGAGCTGTTCACCGGGGTGGTGCCCATCCTGGTCGAGC
TGGACGGCGACGTAAACGGCCACAAGTTCAGCGTGTCCGGCGAGGGCGAGGGCGATGCCACCTACGGCAA
GCTGACCCTGAAGTTCATCTGCACCACCGGCAAGCTGCCCGTGCCCTGGCCCACCCTCGTGACCACCCTG
ACCTACGGCGTGCAGTGCTTCAGCCGCTACCCCGACCACATGAAGCAGCACGACTTCTTCAAGTCCGCCA
TGCCCGAAGGCTACGTCCAGGAGCGCACCATCTTCTTCAAGGACGACGGCAACTACAAGACCCGCGCCGA
GGTGAAGTTCGAGGGCGACACCCTGGTGAACCGCATCGAGCTGAAGGGCATCGACTTCAAGGAGGACGGC
AACATCCTGGGGCACAAGCTGGAGTACAACTACAACAGCCACAACGTCTATATCATGGCCGACAAGCAGA
AGAACGGCATCAAGGTGAACTTCAAGATCCGCCACAACATCGAGGACGGCAGCGTGCAGCTCGCCGACCA
CTACCAGCAGAACACCCCCATCGGCGACGGCCCCGTGCTGCTGCCCGACAACCACTACCTGAGCACCCAG
TCCGCCCTGAGCAAAGACCCCAACGAGAAGCGCGATCACATGGTCCTGCTGGAGTTCGTGACCGCCGCCG
GGATCACTCTCGGCATGGACGAGCTGTACAAGCCGCGGCATCGAGGCGACGGAGAGCCTAGTGGAGTTCC
TGTAGCTGTGGTGCTGCTGCCAGTGTTTGCCCTTACCCTGGTAGCAGTTTGGGCCTTCGTGAGATACCGA
AAGCAGCTCTGATAGCTCGAGGGAATTCCGATAATCAACCTCTGGATTACAAAATTTGTGAAAGATTGAC
TGGTATTCTTAACTATGTTGCTCCTTTTACGCTATGTGGATACGCTGCTTTAATGCCTTTGTATCATGCT
ATTGCTTCCCGTATGGCTTTCATTTTCTCCTCCTTGTATAAATCCTGGTTGCTGTCTCTTTATGAGGAGT
TGTGGCCCGTTGTCAGGCAACGTGGCGTGGTGTGCACTGTGTTTGCTGACGCAACCCCCACTGGTTGGGG
CATTGCCACCACCTGTCAGCTCCTTTCCGGGACTTTCGCTTTCCCCCTCCCTATTGCCACGGCGGAACTC
ATCGCCGCCTGCCTTGCCCGCTGCTGGACAGGGGCTCGGCTGTTGGGCACTGACAATTCCGTGGTGTTGT
CGGGGAAGCTGACGTCCTTTCCATGGCTGCTCGCCTGTGTTGCCACCTGGATTCTGCGCGGGACGTCCTT
CTGCTACGTCCCTTCGGCCCTCAATCCAGCGGACCTTCCTTCCCGCGGCCTGCTGCCGGCTCTGCGGCCT
CTTCCGCGTCTTCGCCTTCGCCCTCAGACGAGTCGGATCTCCCTTTGGGCCGCCTCCCCGCATCGGGAAT
TCGAGCTCGGTACCTTTAAGACCAATGACTTACAAGGCAGCTGTAGATCTTAGCCACTTTTTAAAAGAAA
AGGGGGGACTGGAAGGGCTAATTCACTCCCAACGAAGACAAGATGGGATCAATTCACCATGGGAATAACT
TCGTATAGCATACATTATACGAAGTTATGCTGCTTTTTGCTTGTACTGGGTCTCTCTGGTTAGACCAGAT
CTGAGCCTGGGAGCTCTCTGGCTAACTAGGGAACCCACTGCTTAAGCCTCAATAAAGCTTGCCTTGAGTG
CTTCAAGTAGTGTGTGCCCGTCTGTTGTGTGACTCTGGTAACTAGAGATCCCTCAGACCCTTTTAGTCAG
TGTGGAAAATCTCTAGCAGCATCTAGCTAGCGGCGTAAATTGTAAGCGTTAATATTTTGTTAAAATTCGC
GTTAAATTTTTGTTAAATCAGCTCATTTTTTAACCAATAGGCCGAAATCGGCAAAATCCCTTATAAATCA
AAAGAATAGACCGAGATAGGGT
[37 nt withheld, positions 6043-6079]
AAAGAACGTGGACTCCAACGTCAAAGG
[49 nt withheld, positions 6107-6155]
T
[91 nt withheld, positions 6157-6247]
G
[124 nt withheld, positions 6249-6372]
CAGGTGGCACTTTTCGGGGAAATGTGCGCGGAACCCCTATTTGTTTATTTTTCTAAATACATTCAAATAT
GTATCCGCTCATGAGACAATAACCCTGATAAATGCTTCAATAATATTGAAAAAGGAAGAGTCCTGAGGCG
GAAAGAACCAGCTGTGGAATGTGTGTCAGTTAGGGTGTGGAAAGTCCCCAGGCTCCCCAGCAGGCAGAAG
TATGCAAAGCATGCATCTCAATTAGTCAGCAACCAGGTGTGGAAAGTCCCCAGGCTCCCCAGCAGGCAGA
AGTATGCAAAGCATGCATCTCAATTAGTCAGCAACCATAGTCCCGCCCCTAACTCCGCCCATCCCGCCCC
TAACTCCGCCCAGTTCCGCCCATTCTCCGCCCCATGGCTGACTAATTTTTTTTATTTATGCAGAGGCCGA
GGCCGCCTCGGCCTCTGAGCTATTCCAGAAGTAGTGAGGAGGCTTTTTTGGAGGCCTAGGCTTTTGCAAA
GATCGATCAAGAGACAGGATGAGGATCGTTTCGCATGATTGAACAAGATGGATTGCACGCAGGTTCTCCG
GCCGCTTGGGTGGAGAGGCTATTCGGCTATGACTGGGCACAACAGACAATCGGCTGCTCTGATGCCGCCG
TGTTCCGGCTGTCAGCGCAGGGGCGCCCGGTTCTTTTTGTCAAGACCGACCTGTCCGGTGCCCTGAATGA
ACTGCAAGACGAGGCAGCGCGGCTATCGTGGCTGGCCACGACGGGCGTTCCTTGCGCAGCTGTGCTCGAC
GTTGTCACTGAAGCGGGAAGGGACTGGCTGCTATTGGGCGAAGTGCCGGGGCAGGATCTCCTGTCATCTC
ACCTTGCTCCTGCCGAGAAAGTATCCATCATGGCTGATGCAATGCGGCGGCTGCATACGCTTGATCCGGC
TACCTGCCCATTCGACCACCAAGCGAAACATCGCATCGAGCGAGCACGTACTCGGATGGAAGCCGGTCTT
GTCGATCAGGATGATCTGGACGAAGAGCATCAGGGGCTCGCGCCAGCCGAACTGTTCGCCAGGCTCAAGG
CGAGCATGCCCGACGGCGAGGATCTCGTCGTGACCCATGGCGATGCCTGCTTGCCGAATATCATGGTGGA
AAATGGCCGCTTTTCTGGATTCATCGACTGTGGCCGGCTGGGTGTGGCGGACCGCTATCAGGACATAGCG
TTGGCTACCCGTGATATTGCTGAAGAGCTTGGCGGCGAATGGGCTGACCGCTTCCTCGTGCTTTACGGTA
TCGCCGCTCCCGATTCGCAGCGCATCGCCTTCTATCGCCTTCTTGACGAGTTCTTCTGAGCGGGACTCTG
GGGTTCGAAATGACCGACCAAGCGACGCCCAACCTGCCATCACGAGATTTCGATTCCACCGCCGCCTTCT
ATGAAAGGTTGGGCTTCGGAATCGTTTTCCGGGACGCCGGCTGGATGATCCTCCAGCGCGGGGATCTCAT
GCTGGAGTTCTTCGCCCACCCTAGGGGGAGGCTAACTGAAACACGGAAGGAGACAATACCGGAAGGAACC
CGCGCTATGACGGCAATAAAAAGACAGAATAAAACGCGCGGTGTTGGGTCGTTTGTTCATAAACGCGGGG
TTCGGTCCCAGGGCTGGCACTCTGTCGATACCCCACCGAGACCCCATTGGGGCCAATACGCCCGCGTTTC
TTCCTTTTCCCCACCCCACCCCCCAAGTTCGGGTGAAGGCCCAGGGCTCGCAGCCAACGTCGGGGCGGCA
GGCCCTGCCATAGCCTCAGGTTACTCATATATACTTTAGATTGATTTAAAACTTCATTTTTAATTTAAAA
GGATCTAGGTGAAGATCCTTTTTGATAATCTCATGACCAAAATCCCTTAACGTGAGTTTTCGTTCCACTG
AGCGTCAGACCCCGTAGAAAAGATCAAAGGATCTTC
