Features (pLannotate 1.2.2; 22 found; start..end, strand, type, name):
      1..589     +  rep_origin     ori: high-copy-number ColE1/pMB1/pBR322/pUC origin of replication
    735..1064    +  CDS            nef (fragment): NEF_HV1BR - Experimental evidence at protein level: Swiss-Prot protein existence level 1. Extracellular Nef protein targets CD4(+) T-lymphocytes for apoptosis by interacting with CXCR4 surface receptors (PubMed:14990729). From Human immunodeficiency virus type 1 group M subtype B (isolate BRU/LAI) (HIV-1).
   1112..1369    +  LTR            5' LTR (truncated): truncated 5' long terminal repeat (LTR) from HIV-1
   1416..1541    +  misc_feature   HIV-1 Ψ: packaging signal of human immunodeficiency virus type 1
   1525..1863    +  CDS            HIV-1 gag (fragment): gag protein from human immunodeficiency virus 1; gag
   2038..2271    +  misc_feature   RRE: The Rev response element (RRE) of HIV-1 allows for Rev-dependent mRNA export from the nucleus to the cytoplasm.
   2648..2748    +  CDS            Rev (fragment): human immunodeficiency virus 1 (HIV-1) Rev protein; rev; enhances nuclear export of unspliced and incompletely spliced viral mRNAs
   2767..2884    +  misc_feature   cPPT/CTS: central polypurine tract and central termination sequence of HIV-1
   4005..4069    +  misc_feature   MCS: multiple cloning site
   4076..4792    +  CDS            EGFP: EGFP is a basic (constitutively fluorescent) green fluorescent protein published in 1996, derived from Aequorea victoria. It is reported to be a rapidly-maturing weak dimer with moderate acid sensitivity.
   4799..4858    +  CDS            Synj2bp (fragment): SYJ2B_RAT - Also known as Omp25. Experimental evidence at protein level: Swiss-Prot protein existence level 1. Regulates endocytosis of activin type 2 receptor kinases through the Ral/RALBP1-dependent pathway and may be involved in suppression of activin-induced signal transduction. From Rattus norvegicus (Rat).
   4934..5522    +  misc_feature   WPRE: woodchuck hepatitis virus posttranscriptional regulatory element
   5541..5645    +  CDS            nef (fragment): NEF_HV1LA - Experimental evidence at protein level: Swiss-Prot protein existence level 1. Extracellular Nef protein targets CD4(+) T-lymphocytes for apoptosis by interacting with CXCR4 surface receptors. From Human immunodeficiency virus type 1 group M subtype B (isolate Lai) (HIV-1).
   5666..5699    +  protein_bind   loxP: Cre-mediated recombination occurs in the 8-bp core sequence (GCATACAT). Cre recombinase
   5719..5899    +  LTR            5' LTR (truncated): truncated 5' long terminal repeat (LTR) from HIV-1
   5945..6373    -  rep_origin     f1 ori (sequence partly withheld): f1 bacteriophage origin of replication; arrow indicates direction of (+) strand synthesis
   6400..6504    +  promoter       AmpR promoter: bla
   6506..6863    +  promoter       SV40 promoter: SV40 enhancer and early promoter
   6898..7692    +  CDS            NeoR/KanR: aminoglycoside phosphotransferase from Tn5; aph(3')-II (or nptII); confers resistance to neomycin, kanamycin, and G418 (Geneticin®)
   7713..7865    +  CDS            ble (fragment): BLE_KLEPN - Experimental evidence at protein level: Swiss-Prot protein existence level 1. Binding protein with a strong affinity to the bleomycin family of antibiotics. Binds to CL990; an antimitotic-antibiotic compound. From Klebsiella pneumoniae.
   7924..7971    +  polyA_signal   HSV TK poly(A) signal: herpes simplex virus thymidine kinase polyadenylation signal (Cole and Stacy, 1985)
   8062..8078    -  polyA_signal   bGH poly(A) signal (fragment): bovine growth hormone polyadenylation signal
>Addgene plasmid #233566 | [#GS24 -LV] Syn1-GFP-OMP25 Sequencing Result | analyzer sequence | sequence record 465277
TTGAGATCCTTTTTTTCTGCGCGTAATCTGCTGCTTGCAAACAAAAAAACCACCGCTACCAGCGGTGGTT
TGTTTGCCGGATCAAGAGCTACCAACTCTTTTTCCGAAGGTAACTGGCTTCAGCAGAGCGCAGATACCAA
ATACTGTTCTTCTAGTGTAGCCGTAGTTAGGCCACCACTTCAAGAACTCTGTAGCACCGCCTACATACCT
CGCTCTGCTAATCCTGTTACCAGTGGCTGCTGCCAGTGGCGATAAGTCGTGTCTTACCGGGTTGGACTCA
AGACGATAGTTACCGGATAAGGCGCAGCGGTCGGGCTGAACGGGGGGTTCGTGCACACAGCCCAGCTTGG
AGCGAACGACCTACACCGAACTGAGATACCTACAGCGTGAGCTATGAGAAAGCGCCACGCTTCCCGAAGG
GAGAAAGGCGGACAGGTATCCGGTAAGCGGCAGGGTCGGAACAGGAGAGCGCACGAGGGAGCTTCCAGGG
GGAAACGCCTGGTATCTTTATAGTCCTGTCGGGTTTCGCCACCTCTGACTTGAGCGTCGATTTTTGTGAT
GCTCGTCAGGGGGGCGGAGCCTATGGAAAAACGCCAGCAACGCGGCCTTTTTACGGTTCCTGGCCTTTTG
CTGGCCTTTTGCTCACATGTTCTTTCCTGCGTTATCCCCTGATTCTGTGGATAACCGTATTACCGCCATG
CATTAGTTATTAATATGTACTACAAACTTAGTAGTTGGAAGGGCTAATTCACTCCCAAAGAAGACAAGAT
ATCCTTGATCTGTGGATCTACCACACACAAGGCTACTTCCCTGATTAGCAGAACTACACACCAGGGCCAG
GGGTCAGATATCCACTGACCTTTGGATGGTGCTACAAGCTAGTACCAGTTGAGCCAGATAAGGTAGAAGA
GGCCAATAAAGGAGAGAACACCAGCTTGTTACACCCTGTGAGCCTGCATGGGATGGATGACCCGGAGAGA
GAAGTGTTAGAGTGGAGGTTTGACAGCCGCCTAGCATTTCATCACGTGGCCCGAGAGCTGCATCCGGAGT
ACTTCAAGAACTGCTGATATCGAGCTTGCTACAAGGGACTTTCCGCTGGGGACTTTCCAGGGAGGCGTGG
CCTGGGCGGGACTGGGGAGTGGCGAGCCCTCAGATCCTGCATATAAGCAGCTGCTTTTTGCCTGTACTGG
GTCTCTCTGGTTAGACCAGATCTGAGCCTGGGAGCTCTCTGGCTAACTAGGGAACCCACTGCTTAAGCCT
CAATAAAGCTTGCCTTGAGTGCTTCAAGTAGTGTGTGCCCGTCTGTTGTGTGACTCTGGTAACTAGAGAT
CCCTCAGACCCTTTTAGTCAGTGTGGAAAATCTCTAGCAGTGGCGCCCGAACAGGGACTTGAAAGCGAAA
GGGAAACCAGAGGAGCTCTCTCGACGCAGGACTCGGCTTGCTGAAGCGCGCACGGCAAGAGGCGAGGGGC
GGCGACTGGTGAGTACGCCAAAAATTTTGACTAGCGGAGGCTAGAAGGAGAGAGATGGGTGCGAGAGCGT
CAGTATTAAGCGGGGGAGAATTAGATCGCGATGGGAAAAAATTCGGTTAAGGCCAGGGGGAAAGAAAAAA
TATAAATTAAAACATATAGTATGGGCAAGCAGGGAGCTAGAACGATTCGCAGTTAATCCTGGCCTGTTAG
AAACATCAGAAGGCTGTAGACAAATACTGGGACAGCTACAACCATCCCTTCAGACAGGATCAGAAGAACT
TAGATCATTATATAATACAGTAGCAACCCTCTATTGTGTGCATCAAAGGATAGAGATAAAAGACACCAAG
GAAGCTTTAGACAAGATAGAGGAAGAGCAAAACAAAAGTAAGACCACCGCACAGCAAGCGGCCGGCCGCT
GATCTTCAGACCTGGAGGAGGAGATATGAGGGACAATTGGAGAAGTGAATTATATAAATATAAAGTAGTA
AAAATTGAACCATTAGGAGTAGCACCCACCAAGGCAAAGAGAAGAGTGGTGCAGAGAGAAAAAAGAGCAG
TGGGAATAGGAGCTTTGTTCCTTGGGTTCTTGGGAGCAGCAGGAAGCACTATGGGCGCAGCGTCAATGAC
GCTGACGGTACAGGCCAGACAATTATTGTCTGGTATAGTGCAGCAGCAGAACAATTTGCTGAGGGCTATT
GAGGCGCAACAGCATCTGTTGCAACTCACAGTCTGGGGCATCAAGCAGCTCCAGGCAAGAATCCTGGCTG
TGGAAAGATACCTAAAGGATCAACAGCTCCTGGGGATTTGGGGTTGCTCTGGAAAACTCATTTGCACCAC
TGCTGTGCCTTGGAATGCTAGTTGGAGTAATAAATCTCTGGAACAGATTTGGAATCACACGACCTGGATG
GAGTGGGACAGAGAAATTAACAATTACACAAGCTTAATACACTCCTTAATTGAAGAATCGCAAAACCAGC
AAGAAAAGAATGAACAAGAATTATTGGAATTAGATAAATGGGCAAGTTTGTGGAATTGGTTTAACATAAC
AAATTGGCTGTGGTATATAAAATTATTCATAATGATAGTAGGAGGCTTGGTAGGTTTAAGAATAGTTTTT
GCTGTACTTTCTATAGTGAATAGAGTTAGGCAGGGATATTCACCATTATCGTTTCAGACCCACCTCCCAA
CCCCGAGGGGACCCGACAGGCCCGAAGGAATAGAAGAAGAAGGTGGAGAGAGAGACAGAGACAGATCCAT
TCGATTAGTGAACGGATCTCGACGGTATCGGTTAACTTTTAAAAGAAAAGGGGGGATTGGGGGGTACAGT
GCAGGGGAAAGAATAGTAGACATAATAGCAACAGACATACAAACTAAAGAATTACAAAAACAAATTACAA
AAATTCAAAATTTTATCGATCACGAGACTAGCATTAATGCATACCCAGAGTTTCCTTGCTCATCTGGGAG
TCTGTGTTTTTCCTAGATGTGTGCACTTGTGTGAGATTCTCTGGGTGTGAGTCAAAGTGTTATCTGAATG
TGTAATGTGTGCTCAATATGCTCATGTGTGTTACCCTGAGCTTCTGTGTCTACATATATACCTGGATGCC
TGTGTGTTCTGTGATGTACATATATATTCTGTCTTTCCTTCCTTTTCTATTTGTGTTATTCCATGTGTTC
TTTCAGATTCTCACCACCAAGGGCAAGGATATGTTAACTACCCAAGTGTCCACCTCCGCCTGTCTGGTGA
TGTTTACGCCACCCCCGTGCTCTTTTCTTTGCCCGACAGAGTTGTTATAGGAGATGTCTCCCCGGGAACA
CTGCAGGAAGGAGAATTTCTACATTTATGTTCCCCTCTGAGTGTGCTTCTATCCCCAAAATGCCTTCAAA
GGTGAAAATCAACACTGGAAACCCAAGTATCTGGGAAGGGCAAGAGTGTGTAAGTGCAAGTTAGCCTAAG
GAATAGGAAGAGGTTGGTAAACAGGGTAGGATCGTGGGAGGGAGTTTCGTTACTACAGGTCCGGACCCTC
AGGACAAGAACCCCACCCCCACTCCCCAAATTGCGCATCCCCCGCCCCCATCAGAGGGGGAGGGGAAGAG
GTTGCGGCGCGGCGCATGCGCACTGTCGGATTCAGCACCGCGGTCAGAGCCTTCGCCTCCGCTGCCGGCG
CGCACCACCACCTCCCCAGCACCAAAGGCTGACTGACGCCACTCACTAGCCCTCCCCAAACTCCCCTTCC
TCGCCGCCTTGGTCGCGTCCATGCTGCCGTGAGTCCAGTCGGACCGCACCACGAGAGGTGCAAGATAGGG
AGGTGCGGGCGCGACCATACGCTCTGCGGCGGCAGAGCCTCGGCGCTGCCTCAGTCTGCAGCGGGCAGCA
GAGGAGTCGCGTCGTGCCAGAGAGCACCGCCGTGCTCCTGAGCCCCTCGCGCTCCGCCCCCGCGGCCCAC
AGACCCACTGCCCCTTGGGCTAGCTGTTTAAACCTCTAGAGCTACCGGTGCGGCCGCATTAATTAACTAG
GCGCGCCAACTCGACCGGACTCAGATATCGAGCTCAAGCTTCGAATTCTGCAGTCGACGGTACCGCGGGC
CCGGGATCCGCCACCATGGTGAGCAAGGGCGAGGAGCTGTTCACCGGGGTGGTGCCCATCCTGGTCGAGC
TGGACGGCGACGTAAACGGCCACAAGTTCAGCGTGTCCGGCGAGGGCGAGGGCGATGCCACCTACGGCAA
GCTGACCCTGAAGTTCATCTGCACCACCGGCAAGCTGCCCGTGCCCTGGCCCACCCTCGTGACCACCCTG
ACCTACGGCGTGCAGTGCTTCAGCCGCTACCCCGACCACATGAAGCAGCACGACTTCTTCAAGTCCGCCA
TGCCCGAAGGCTACGTCCAGGAGCGCACCATCTTCTTCAAGGACGACGGCAACTACAAGACCCGCGCCGA
GGTGAAGTTCGAGGGCGACACCCTGGTGAACCGCATCGAGCTGAAGGGCATCGACTTCAAGGAGGACGGC
AACATCCTGGGGCACAAGCTGGAGTACAACTACAACAGCCACAACGTCTATATCATGGCCGACAAGCAGA
AGAACGGCATCAAGGTGAACTTCAAGATCCGCCACAACATCGAGGACGGCAGCGTGCAGCTCGCCGACCA
CTACCAGCAGAACACCCCCATCGGCGACGGCCCCGTGCTGCTGCCCGACAACCACTACCTGAGCACCCAG
TCCGCCCTGAGCAAAGACCCCAACGAGAAGCGCGATCACATGGTCCTGCTGGAGTTCGTGACCGCCGCCG
GGATCACTCTCGGCATGGACGAGCTGTACAAGCCGCGGCATCGAGGCGACGGAGAGCCTAGTGGAGTTCC
TGTAGCTGTGGTGCTGCTGCCAGTGTTTGGCCCTTACCCTGGTAGCAGTTTGGGCCTTCGTGAGATACCG
AAAGCAGCTCTGATAGCTCGAGGGAATTCCGATAATCAACCTCTGGATTACAAAATTTGTGAAAGATTGA
CTGGTATTCTTAACTATGTTGCTCCTTTTACGCTATGTGGATACGCTGCTTTAATGCCTTTGTATCATGC
TATTGCTTCCCGTATGGCTTTCATTTTCTCCTCCTTGTATAAATCCTGGTTGCTGTCTCTTTATGAGGAG
TTGTGGCCCGTTGTCAGGCAACGTGGCGTGGTGTGCACTGTGTTTGCTGACGCAACCCCCACTGGTTGGG
GCATTGCCACCACCTGTCAGCTCCTTTCCGGGACTTTCGCTTTCCCCCTCCCTATTGCCACGGCGGAACT
CATCGCCGCCTGCCTTGCCCGCTGCTGGACAGGGGCTCGGCTGTTGGGCACTGACAATTCCGTGGTGTTG
TCGGGGAAGCTGACGTCCTTTCCATGGCTGCTCGCCTGTGTTGCCACCTGGATTCTGCGCGGGACGTCCT
TCTGCTACGTCCCTTCGGCCCTCAATCCAGCGGACCTTCCTTCCCGCGGCCTGCTGCCGGCTCTGCGGCC
TCTTCCGCGTCTTCGCCTTCGCCCTCAGACGAGTCGGATCTCCCTTTGGGCCGCCTCCCCGCATCGGGAA
TTCGAGCTCGGTACCTTTAAGACCAATGACTTACAAGGCAGCTGTAGATCTTAGCCACTTTTTAAAAGAA
AAGGGGGGACTGGAAGGGCTAATTCACTCCCAACGAAGACAAGATGGGATCAATTCACCATGGGAATAAC
TTCGTATAGCATACATTATACGAAGTTATGCTGCTTTTTGCTTGTACTGGGTCTCTCTGGTTAGACCAGA
TCTGAGCCTGGGAGCTCTCTGGCTAACTAGGGAACCCACTGCTTAAGCCTCAATAAAGCTTGCCTTGAGT
GCTTCAAGTAGTGTGTGCCCGTCTGTTGTGTGACTCTGGTAACTAGAGATCCCTCAGACCCTTTTAGTCA
GTGTGGAAAATCTCTAGCAGCATCTAGCTAGCGGCGTAAATTGTAAGCGTTAATATTTTGTTAAAATTCG
CGTTAAATTTTTGTTAAATCAGCTCATTTTTTAACCAATAGGCCGAAATCGGCAAAATCCCTTATAAATC
AAAAGAATAGACCGAGATAGGGT
[37 nt withheld, positions 6044-6080]
AAAGAACGTGGACTCCAACGTCAAAGG
[49 nt withheld, positions 6108-6156]
T
[91 nt withheld, positions 6158-6248]
G
[124 nt withheld, positions 6250-6373]
CAGGTGGCACTTTTCGGGGAAATGTGCGCGGAACCCCTATTTGTTTATTTTTCTAAATACATTCAAATAT
GTATCCGCTCATGAGACAATAACCCTGATAAATGCTTCAATAATATTGAAAAAGGAAGAGTCCTGAGGCG
GAAAGAACCAGCTGTGGAATGTGTGTCAGTTAGGGTGTGGAAAGTCCCCAGGCTCCCCAGCAGGCAGAAG
TATGCAAAGCATGCATCTCAATTAGTCAGCAACCAGGTGTGGAAAGTCCCCAGGCTCCCCAGCAGGCAGA
AGTATGCAAAGCATGCATCTCAATTAGTCAGCAACCATAGTCCCGCCCCTAACTCCGCCCATCCCGCCCC
TAACTCCGCCCAGTTCCGCCCATTCTCCGCCCCATGGCTGACTAATTTTTTTTATTTATGCAGAGGCCGA
GGCCGCCTCGGCCTCTGAGCTATTCCAGAAGTAGTGAGGAGGCTTTTTTGGAGGCCTAGGCTTTTGCAAA
GATCGATCAAGAGACAGGATGAGGATCGTTTCGCATGATTGAACAAGATGGATTGCACGCAGGTTCTCCG
GCCGCTTGGGTGGAGAGGCTATTCGGCTATGACTGGGCACAACAGACAATCGGCTGCTCTGATGCCGCCG
TGTTCCGGCTGTCAGCGCAGGGGCGCCCGGTTCTTTTTGTCAAGACCGACCTGTCCGGTGCCCTGAATGA
ACTGCAAGACGAGGCAGCGCGGCTATCGTGGCTGGCCACGACGGGCGTTCCTTGCGCAGCTGTGCTCGAC
GTTGTCACTGAAGCGGGAAGGGACTGGCTGCTATTGGGCGAAGTGCCGGGGCAGGATCTCCTGTCATCTC
ACCTTGCTCCTGCCGAGAAAGTATCCATCATGGCTGATGCAATGCGGCGGCTGCATACGCTTGATCCGGC
TACCTGCCCATTCGACCACCAAGCGAAACATCGCATCGAGCGAGCACGTACTCGGATGGAAGCCGGTCTT
GTCGATCAGGATGATCTGGACGAAGAGCATCAGGGGCTCGCGCCAGCCGAACTGTTCGCCAGGCTCAAGG
CGAGCATGCCCGACGGCGAGGATCTCGTCGTGACCCATGGCGATGCCTGCTTGCCGAATATCATGGTGGA
AAATGGCCGCTTTTCTGGATTCATCGACTGTGGCCGGCTGGGTGTGGCGGACCGCTATCAGGACATAGCG
TTGGCTACCCGTGATATTGCTGAAGAGCTTGGCGGCGAATGGGCTGACCGCTTCCTCGTGCTTTACGGTA
TCGCCGCTCCCGATTCGCAGCGCATCGCCTTCTATCGCCTTCTTGACGAGTTCTTCTGAGCGGGACTCTG
GGGTTCGAAATGACCGACCAAGCGACGCCCAACCTGCCATCACGAGATTTCGATTCCACCGCCGCCTTCT
ATGAAAGGTTGGGCTTCGGAATCGTTTTCCGGGACGCCGGCTGGATGATCCTCCAGCGCGGGGATCTCAT
GCTGGAGTTCTTCGCCCACCCTAGGGGGAGGCTAACTGAAACACGGAAGGAGACAATACCGGAAGGAACC
CGCGCTATGACGGCAATAAAAAGACAGAATAAAACGCGCGGTGTTGGGTCGTTTGTTCATAAACGCGGGG
TTCGGTCCCAGGGCTGGCACTCTGTCGATACCCCACCGAGACCCCATTGGGGCCAATACGCCCGCGTTTC
TTCCTTTTCCCCACCCCACCCCCCAAGTTCGGGTGAAGGCCCAGGGCTCGCAGCCAACGTCGGGGCGGCA
GGCCCTGCCATAGCCTCAGGTTACTCATATATACTTTAGATTGATTTAAAACTTCATTTTTAATTTAAAA
GGATCTAGGTGAAGATCCTTTTTGATAATCTCATGACCAAAATCCCTTAACGTGAGTTTTCGTTCCACTG
AGCGTCAGACCCCGTAGAAAAGATCAAAGGATCTTC
